>Addgene plasmid #194722 | CMV:AsCpf1-2A-GFP-U6-tdTomato-sg | addgene full sequence | sequence record 381295 | Addgene Partial NGS Result
GAGGGCCTATTTCCCATGATTCCTTCATATTTGCATATACGATACAAGGCTGTTAGAGAGATAATTGGAA
TTAATTTGACTGTAAACACAAAGATATTAGTACAAAATACGTGACGTAGAAAGTAATAATTTCTTGGGTA
GTTTGCAGTTTTAAAATTATGTTTTAAAATGGACTATCATATGCTTACCGTAACTTGAAAGTATTTCGAT
TTCTTGGCTTTATATATCTTGTGGAAAGGACGAAACACCGTAATTTCTACTCTTGTAGATATGACCTCCT
CGCCCTTGCTCACTTTTTTGTTTTAGAGCTAGAAATAGCAAGTTAAAATAAGGCTAGTCCGTTATCAACT
TGAAAAAGTGGCACCGAGTCGGTGCTTTTTTGTTTTAGAGCTAGAAATAGCAAGTTAAAATAAGGCTAGT
CCGTTTTTAGCGCGTGCGCCAATTCTGCAGACAAATGGCTCTAGAGGTACCCGTTACATAACTTACGGTA
AATGGCCCGCCTGGCTGACCGCCCAACGACCCCCGCCCATTGACGTCAATAGTAACGCCAATAGGGACTT
TCCATTGACGTCAATGGGTGGAGTATTTACGGTAAACTGCCCACTTGGCAGTACATCAAGTGTATCATAT
GCCAAGTACGCCCCCTATTGACGTCAATGACGGTAAATGGCCCGCCTGGCATTGTGCCCAGTACATGACC
TTATGGGACTTTCCTACTTGGCAGTACATCTACGTATTAGTCATCGCTATTACCATGGTCGAGGTGAGCC
CCACGTTCTGCTTCACTCTCCCCATCTCCCCCCCCTCCCCACCCCCAATTTTGTATTTATTTATTTTTTA
ATTATTTTGTGCAGCGATGGGGGCGGGGGGGGGGGGGGGGCGCGCGCCRGGSGGGGSGGGGSGGGGSGRG
GGGSGGGGSGGGGSGRGGCGGRGAGGTGCGGCGGCAGCCAATCAGAGCGGCGCGCTCCGAAAGTTTCCTT
TTATGGCGAGGCGGCGGCGGCGGCGGCCCTATAAAAAGCGAAGCGCGCGGCGGGCGGGAGTCGCTGCGCG
CTGCCTTCGCCCCGTGCCCCGCTCCGCCGCCGCCTCGCGCCGCCCGCCCCGGCTCTGACTGACCGCGTTA
CTCCCACAGGTGAGCGGGCGGGACGGCCCTTCTCCTCCGGGCTGTAATTAGCTGAGCAAGAGGTAAGGGT
TTAAGGGATGGTTGGTTGGTGGGGTATTAATGTTTAATTACCTGGAGCACCTGCCTGAAATCACTTTTTT
TCAGGTTGGACCGGTGGCCGCCACCATGGCCCCAAAGAAGAAGCGGAAGGTCGGTATCCACGGAGTCCCA
GCAGCCACACAGTTCGAGGGCTTTACCAACCTGTATCAGGTGAGCAAGACACTGCGGTTTGAGCTGATCC
CACAGGGCAAGACCCTGAAGCACATCCAGGAGCAGGGCTTCATCGAGGAGGACAAGGCCCGCAATGATCA
CTACAAGGAGCTGAAGCCCATCATCGATCGGATCTACAAGACCTATGCCGACCAGTGCCTGCAGCTGGTG
CAGCTGGATTGGGAGAACCTGAGCGCCGCCATCGACTCCTATAGAAAGGAGAAAACCGAGGAGACAAGGA
ACGCCCTGATCGAGGAGCAGGCCACATATCGCAATGCCATCCACGACTACTTCATCGGCCGGACAGACAA
CCTGACCGATGCCATCAATAAGAGACACGCCGAGATCTACAAGGGCCTGTTCAAGGCCGAGCTGTTTAAT
GGCAAGGTGCTGAAGCAGCTGGGCACCGTGACCACAACCGAGCACGAGAACGCCCTGCTGCGGAGCTTCG
ACAAGTTTACAACCTACTTCTCCGGCTTTTATGAGAACAGGAAGAACGTGTTCAGCGCCGAGGATATCAG
CACAGCCATCCCACACCGCATCGTGCAGGACAACTTCCCCAAGTTTAAGGAGAATTGTCACATCTTCACA
CGCCTGATCACCGCCGTGCCCAGCCTGCGGGAGCACTTTGAGAACGTGAAGAAGGCCATCGGCATCTTCG
TGAGCACCTCCATCGAGGAGGTGTTTTCCTTCCCTTTTTATAACCAGCTGCTGACACAGACCCAGATCGA
CCTGTATAACCAGCTGCTGGGAGGAATCTCTCGGGAGGCAGGCACCGAGAAGATCAAGGGCCTGAACGAG
GTGCTGAATCTGGCCATCCAGAAGAATGATGAGACAGCCCACATCATCGCCTCCCTGCCACACAGATTCA
TCCCCCTGTTTAAGCAGATCCTGTCCGATAGGAACACCCTGTCTTTCATCCTGGAGGAGTTTAAGAGCGA
CGAGGAAGTGATCCAGTCCTTCTGCAAGTACAAGACACTGCTGAGAAACGAGAACGTGCTGGAGACAGCC
GAGGCCCTGTTTAACGAGCTGAACAGCATCGACCTGACACACATCTTCATCAGCCACAAGAAGCTGGAGA
CAATCAGCAGCGCCCTGTGCGACCACTGGGATACACTGAGGAATGCCCTGTATGAGCGGAGAATCTCCGA
GCTGACAGGCAAGATCACCAAGTCTGCCAAGGAGAAGGTGCAGCGCAGCCTGAAGCACGAGGATATCAAC
CTGCAGGAGATCATCTCTGCCGCAGGCAAGGAGCTGAGCGAGGCCTTCAAGCAGAAAACCAGCGAGATCC
TGTCCCACGCACACGCCGCCCTGGATCAGCCACTGCCTACAACCCTGAAGAAGCAGGAGGAGAAGGAGAT
CCTGAAGTCTCAGCTGGACAGCCTGCTGGGCCTGTACCACCTGCTGGACTGGTTTGCCGTGGATGAGTCC
AACGAGGTGGACCCCGAGTTCTCTGCCCGGCTGACCGGCATCAAGCTGGAGATGGAGCCTTCTCTGAGCT
TCTACAACAAGGCCAGAAATTATGCCACCAAGAAGCCCTACTCCGTGGAGAAGTTCAAGCTGAACTTTCA
GATGCCTACACTGGCCTCTGGCTGGGACGTGAATAAGGAGAAGAACAATGGCGCCATCCTGTTTGTGAAG
AACGGCCTGTACTATCTGGGCATCATGCCAAAGCAGAAGGGCAGGTATAAGGCCCTGAGCTTCGAGCCCA
CAGAGAAAACCAGCGAGGGCTTTGATAAGATGTACTATGACTACTTCCCTGATGCCGCCAAGATGATCCC
AAAGTGCAGCACCCAGCTGAAGGCCGTGACAGCCCACTTTCAGACCCACACAACCCCCATCCTGCTGTCC
AACAATTTCATCGAGCCTCTGGAGATCACAAAGGAGATCTACGACCTGAACAATCCTGAGAAGGAGCCAA
AGAAGTTTCAGACAGCCTACGCCAAGAAAACCGGCGACCAGAAGGGCTACAGAGAGGCCCTGTGCAAGTG
GATCGACTTCACAAGGGATTTTCTGTCCAAGTATACCAAGACAACCTCTATCGATCTGTCTAGCCTGCGG
CCATCCTCTCAGTATAAGGACCTGGGCGAGTACTATGCCGAGCTGAATCCCCTGCTGTACCACATCAGCT
TCCAGAGAATCGCCGAGAAGGAGATCATGGATGCCGTGGAGACAGGCAAGCTGTACCTGTTCCAGATCTA
TAACAAGGACTTTGCCAAGGGCCACCACGGCAAGCCTAATCTGCACACACTGTATTGGACCGGCCTGTTT
TCTCCAGAGAACCTGGCCAAGACAAGCATCAAGCTGAATGGCCAGGCCGAGCTGTTCTACCGCCCTAAGT
CCAGGATGAAGAGGATGGCACACCGGCTGGGAGAGAAGATGCTGAACAAGAAGCTGAAGGATCAGAAAAC
CCCAATCCCCGACACCCTGTACCAGGAGCTGTACGACTATGTGAATCACAGACTGTCCCACGACCTGTCT
GATGAGGCCAGGGCCCTGCTGCCCAACGTGATCACCAAGGAGGTGTCTCACGAGATCATCAAGGATAGGC
GCTTTACCAGCGACAAGTTCTTTTTCCACGTGCCTATCACACTGAACTATCAGGCCGCCAATTCCCCATC
TAAGTTCAACCAGAGGGTGAATGCCTACCTGAAGGAGCACCCCGAGACACCTATCATCGGCATCGATCGG
GGCGAGAGAAACCTGATCTATATCACAGTGATCGACTCCACCGGCAAGATCCTGGAGCAGCGGAGCCTGA
ACACCATCCAGCAGTTTGATTACCAGAAGAAGCTGGACAACAGGGAGAAGGAGAGGGTGGCAGCAAGGCA
GGCCTGGTCTGTGGTGGGCACAATCAAGGATCTGAAGCAGGGCTATCTGAGCCAGGTCATCCACGAGATC
GTGGACCTGATGATCCACTACCAGGCCGTGGTGGTGCTGGAGAACCTGAATTTCGGCTTTAAGAGCAAGA
GGACCGGCATCGCCGAGAAGGCCGTGTACCAGCAGTTCGAGAAGATGCTGATCGATAAGCTGAATTGCCT
GGTGCTGAAGGACTATCCAGCAGAGAAAGTGGGAGGCGTGCTGAACCCATACCAGCTGACAGACCAGTTC
ACCTCCTTTGCCAAGATGGGCACCCAGTCTGGCTTCCTGTTTTACGTGCCTGCCCCATATACATCTAAGA
TCGATCCCCTGACCGGCTTCGTGGACCCCTTCGTGTGGAAAACCATCAAGAATCACGAGAGCCGCAAGCA
CTTCCTGGAGGGCTTCGACTTTCTGCACTACGACGTGAAAACCGGCGACTTCATCCTGCACTTTAAGATG
AACAGAAATCTGTCCTTCCAGAGGGGCCTGCCCGGCTTTATGCCTGCATGGGATATCGTGTTCGAGAAGA
ACGAGACACAGTTTGACGCCAAGGGCACCCCTTTCATCGCCGGCAAGAGAATCGTGCCAGTGATCGAGAA
TCACAGATTCACCGGCAGATACCGGGACCTGTATCCTGCCAACGAGCTGATCGCCCTGCTGGAGGAGAAG
GGCATCGTGTTCAGGGATGGCTCCAACATCCTGCCAAAGCTGCTGGAGAATGACGATTCTCACGCCATCG
ACACCATGGTGGCCCTGATCCGCAGCGTGCTGCAGATGCGGAACTCCAATGCCGCCACAGGCGAGGACTA
TATCAACAGCCCCGTGCGCGATCTGAATGGCGTGTGCTTCGACTCCCGGTTTCAGAACCCAGAGTGGCCC
ATGGACGCCGATGCCAATGGCGCCTACCACATCGCCCTGAAGGGCCAGCTGCTGCTGAATCACCTGAAGG
AGAGCAAGGATCTGAAGCTGCAGAACGGCATCTCCAATCAGGACTGGCTGGCCTACATCCAGGAGCTGCG
CAACAAAAGGCCGGCGGCCACGAAAAAGGCCGGCCAGGCAAAAAAGAAAAAGGAATTCGGCAGTGGAGAG
GGCAGAGGAAGTCTGCTAACATGCGGTGACGTCGAGGAGAATCCTGGCCCAGTGAGCAAGGGCGAGGAGC
TGTTCACCGGGGTGGTGCCCATCCTGGTCGAGCTGGACGGCGACGTAAACGGCCACAAGTTCAGCGTGTC
CGGCGAGGGCGAGGGCGATGCCACCTACGGCAAGCTGACCCTGAAGTTCATCTGCACCACCGGCAAGCTG
CCCGTGCCCTGGCCCACCCTCGTGACCACCCTGACCTACGGCGTGCAGTGCTTCAGCCGCTACCCCGACC
ACATGAAGCAGCACGACTTCTTCAAGTCCGCCATGCCCGAAGGCTACGTCCAGGAGCGCACCATCTTCTT
CAAGGACGACGGCAACTACAAGACCCGCGCCGAGGTGAAGTTCGAGGGCGACACCCTGGTGAACCGCATC
GAGCTGAAGGGCATCGACTTCAAGGAGGACGGCAACATCCTGGGGCACAAGCTGGAGTACAACTACAACA
GCCACAACGTCTATATCATGGCCGACAAGCAGAAGAACGGCATCAAGGTGAACTTCAAGATCCGCCACAA
CATCGAGGACGGCAGCGTGCAGCTCGCCGACCACTACCAGCAGAACACCCCCATCGGCGACGGCCCCGTG
CTGCTGCCCGACAACCACTACCTGAGCACCCAGTCCGCCCTGAGCAAAGACCCCAACGAGAAGCGCGATC
ACATGGTCCTGCTGGAGTTCGTGACCGCCGCCGGGATCACTCTCGGCATGGACGAGCTGTACAAGGAATT
CTAACTAGAGCTCGCTGATCAGCCTCGACTGTGCCTTCTAGTTGCCAGCCATCTGTTGTTTGCCCCTCCC
CCGTGCCTTCCTTGACCCTGGAAGGTGCCACTCCCACTGTCCTTTCCTAATAAAATGAGGAAATTGCATC
GCATTGTCTGAGTAGGTGTCATTCTATTCTGGGGGGTGGGGTGGGGCAGGACAGCAAGGGGGAGGATTGG
GAAGAGAATAGCAGGCATGCTGGGGAGCGGCCGCAGGAACCCCTAGTGATGGAGTTGGCCACTCCCTCTC
TGCGCGCTCGCTCGCTCACTGAGGCCGGGCGACCAAAGGTCGCCCGACGCCCGGGCTTTGCCCGGGCGGC
CTCAGTGAGCGAGCGAGCGCGCAGCTGCCTGCAGGGGCGCCTGATGCGGTATTTTCTCCTTACGCATCTG
TGCGGTATTTCACACCGCATA
[95 nt withheld, positions 6532-6626]
T
[46 nt withheld, positions 6628-6673]
C
[141 nt withheld, positions 6675-6815]
CCTTTGACGTTGGAGTCCACGTTCTTT
[37 nt withheld, positions 6843-6879]
ACTCTATCTCGGGCTATTCTTTTGATTTATAAGGGATTTTGCCGATTTCGGTCTATTGGTTAAAAAATGA
GCTGATTTAACAAAAATTTAACGCGAATTTTAACAAAATATTAACGTTTACAATTTTATGGTGCACTCTC
AGTACAATCTGCTCTGATGCCGCATAGTTAAGCCAGCCCCGACACCCGCCAACACCCGCTGACGCGCCCT
GACGGGCTTGTCTGCTCCCGGCATCCGCTTACAGACAAGCTGTGACCGTCTCCGGGAGCTGCATGTGTCA
GAGGTTTTCACCGTCATCACCGAAACGCGCGAGACGAAAGGGCCTCGTGATACGCCTATTTTTATAGGTT
AATGTCATGATAATAATGGTTTCTTAGACGTCAGGTGGCACTTTTCGGGGAAATGTGCGCGGAACCCCTA
TTTGTTTATTTTTCTAAATACATTCAAATATGTATCCGCTCATGAGACAATAACCCTGATAAATGCTTCA
ATAATATTGAAAAAGGAAGAGTATGAGTATTCAACATTTCCGTGTCGCCCTTATTCCCTTTTTTGCGGCA
TTTTGCCTTCCTGTTTTTGCTCACCCAGAAACGCTGGTGAAAGTAAAAGATGCTGAAGATCAGTTGGGTG
CACGAGTGGGTTACATCGAACTGGATCTCAACAGCGGTAAGATCCTTGAGAGTTTTCGCCCCGAAGAACG
TTTTCCAATGATGAGCACTTTTAAAGTTCTGCTATGTGGCGCGGTATTATCCCGTATTGACGCCGGGCAA
GAGCAACTCGGTCGCCGCATACACTATTCTCAGAATGACTTGGTTGAGTACTCACCAGTCACAGAAAAGC
ATCTTACGGATGGCATGACAGTAAGAGAATTATGCAGTGCTGCCATAACCATGAGTGATAACACTGCGGC
CAACTTACTTCTGACAACGATCGGAGGACCGAAGGAGCTAACCGCTTTTTTGCACAACATGGGGGATCAT
GTAACTCGCCTTGATCGTTGGGAACCGGAGCTGAATGAAGCCATACCAAACGACGAGCGTGACACCACGA
TGCCTGTAGCAATGGCAACAACGTTGCGCAAACTATTAACTGGCGAACTACTTACTCTAGCTTCCCGGCA
ACAATTAATAGACTGGATGGAGGCGGATAAAGTTGCAGGACCACTTCTGCGCTCGGCCCTTCCGGCTGGC
TGGTTTATTGCTGATAAATCTGGAGCCGGTGAGCGTGGAAGCCGCGGTATCATTGCAGCACTGGGGCCAG
ATGGTAAGCCCTCCCGTATCGTAGTTATCTACACGACGGGGAGTCAGGCAACTATGGATGAACGAAATAG
ACAGATCGCTGAGATAGGTGCCTCACTGATTAAGCATTGGTAACTGTCAGACCAAGTTTACTCATATATA
CTTTAGATTGATTTAAAACTTCATTTTTAATTTAAAAGGATCTAGGTGAAGATCCTTTTTGATAATCTCA
TGACCAAAATCCCTTAACGTGAGTTTTCGTTCCACTGAGCGTCAGACCCCGTAGAAAAGATCAAAGGATC
TTCTTGAGATCCTTTTTTTCTGCGCGTAATCTGCTGCTTGCAAACAAAAAAACCACCGCTACCAGCGGTG
GTTTGTTTGCCGGATCAAGAGCTACCAACTCTTTTTCCGAAGGTAACTGGCTTCAGCAGAGCGCAGATAC
CAAATACTGTTCTTCTAGTGTAGCCGTAGTTAGGCCACCACTTCAAGAACTCTGTAGCACCGCCTACATA
CCTCGCTCTGCTAATCCTGTTACCAGTGGCTGCTGCCAGTGGCGATAAGTCGTGTCTTACCGGGTTGGAC
TCAAGACGATAGTTACCGGATAAGGCGCAGCGGTCGGGCTGAACGGGGGGTTCGTGCACACAGCCCAGCT
TGGAGCGAACGACCTACACCGAACTGAGATACCTACAGCGTGAGCTATGAGAAAGCGCCACGCTTCCCGA
AGGGAGAAAGGCGGACAGGTATCCGGTAAGCGGCAGGGTCGGAACAGGAGAGCGCACGAGGGAGCTTCCA
GGGGGAAACGCCTGGTATCTTTATAGTCCTGTCGGGTTTCGCCACCTCTGACTTGAGCGTCGATTTTTGT
GATGCTCGTCAGGGGGGCGGAGCCTATGGAAAAACGCCAGCAACGCGGCCTTTTTACGGTTCCTGGCCTT
TTGCTGGCCTTTTGCTCACATGT
Features (pLannotate 1.2.2; 19 found; start..end, strand, type, name):
      1..241     +  promoter       U6 promoter: RNA polymerase III promoter for human U6 snRNA
    271..293     -  CDS            mPlum (fragment): far-red monomeric derivative of DsRed fluorescent protein (Wang et al., 2004) mammalian codon-optimized
    300..375     +  misc_RNA       gRNA scaffold: guide RNA scaffold for the Streptococcus pyogenes CRISPR/Cas9 system
    382..425     +  misc_RNA       gRNA scaffold (fragment): guide RNA scaffold for the Streptococcus pyogenes CRISPR/Cas9 system
    472..757     +  enhancer       CMV enhancer: human cytomegalovirus immediate early enhancer; contains an 18-bp deletion relative to the standard CMV enhancer
    759..1036    +  promoter       chicken β-actin promoter: No description available
   1037..1264    +  intron         hybrid intron: hybrid between chicken β-actin (CBA) and minute virus of mice (MMV) introns (Gray et al., 2011)
   1337..5254    +  CDS            AsCpf1: CRISPR-associated protein from Acidaminococcus sp. BV3L6 (Zetsche et al., 2015)
   5255..5302    +  CDS            nucleoplasmin NLS: bipartite nuclear localization signal from nucleoplasmin
   5372..6085    +  CDS            EGFP: EGFP is a basic (constitutively fluorescent) green fluorescent protein published in 1996, derived from Aequorea victoria. It is reported to be a rapidly-maturing weak dimer with moderate acid sensitivity.
   6119..6230    +  polyA_signal   bGH poly(A) signal: bovine growth hormone polyadenylation signal
   6335..6475    +  repeat_region  AAV2 ITR: inverted terminal repeat of adeno-associated virus serotype 2 inverted
   6480..6531    -  misc_feature   bom (fragment): basis of mobility region from pBR322
   6550..7005    +  rep_origin     f1 ori (sequence partly withheld): f1 bacteriophage origin of replication; arrow indicates direction of (+) strand synthesis
   7006..7055    -  misc_feature   bom (fragment): basis of mobility region from pBR322
   7157..7192    -  CDS            rop (fragment): Rop protein, which maintains plasmids at low copy number; rop
   7287..7391    +  promoter       AmpR promoter: bla
   7392..8252    +  CDS            AmpR: β-lactamase; bla; confers resistance to ampicillin, carbenicillin, and related antibiotics
   8423..9011    +  rep_origin     ori: high-copy-number ColE1/pMB1/pBR322/pUC origin of replication
