[The description below was written by a language model from this plasmid's Addgene catalogue record and pLannotate feature annotations shown in this document.]
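Description:
CMV:AsCpf1-2A-GFP-U6-tdTomato-sg is a mammalian expression CRISPR plasmid that carries both components of a Cpf1 (Cas12a) editing system on one molecule: the nuclease AsCpf1 from Acidaminococcus sp. and a guide RNA directed against the tdTomato reporter gene. The catalogue lists the backbone as pCDNA3.7. In bacteria it is maintained as a high-copy plasmid through a ColE1/pUC-type origin and selected with ampicillin via the β-lactamase gene. An f1 phage origin is also present.

In the annotated sequence (about 9.1 kb, flagged as a partial NGS result), the AsCpf1 coding sequence is followed by a nucleoplasmin bipartite nuclear localization signal and then EGFP, with a bGH polyadenylation signal terminating the transcript. The 2A peptide implied by the name is not annotated, but a short gap between the NLS and EGFP would be consistent with it. Such a linker lets nuclease and GFP be made as separate proteins from one mRNA, so green fluorescence marks transfected cells. Although the name and purpose field describe a CMV promoter, the feature table shows a CMV enhancer joined to the chicken β-actin promoter and a hybrid intron, i.e. a CBh/CAG-like arrangement.

A human U6 Pol III promoter drives the guide. The short reverse-strand match called "mPlum" downstream of it is most likely the tdTomato-targeting spacer, since both proteins derive from DsRed. The table also annotates S. pyogenes Cas9 scaffold sequences after the spacer, probably a remnant of the parental vector. It does not annotate the Cpf1 direct repeat. A single AAV2 ITR is detected, also likely a backbone remnant. The associated publication concerns multiplex genome editing of human pluripotent stem cells with Cpf1, where this plasmid would serve to disrupt a tdTomato reporter.
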