Addgene plasmid #194722: CMV:AsCpf1-2A-GFP-U6-tdTomato-sg
Purpose: Bicistronic vector expressing CMV promoter driven AsCpf1, and U6 promoter driven guide RNA that target tdTomato
Depositing lab: Rudolf Jaenisch. Depositing organization: Whitehead Institute for Biomedical Research. Publication: Multiplex Genome Editing of Human Pluripotent Stem Cells Using Cpf1. Ma H. Bio Protoc. 2024 Nov 20;14(22):e5108. doi: 10.21769/BioProtoc.5108. eCollection 2024 Nov 20. PubMed 39600977.
Backbone
  Vector backbone: pCDNA3.7
  Vector type: Mammalian Expression, CRISPR
Growth in bacteria
  Bacterial resistance: Ampicillin, 100 μg/mL
  Growth temperature: 30°C
  Growth strain: NEB Stable
  Copy number: High Copy
Gene/Insert
  Gene/Insert name: AsCpf1
  gRNA/shRNA sequence: atgacctcctcgcccttgctcac
  Species: Acidaminococcus sp.
  Cloning method: Restriction Enzyme; 5′ cloning site unknown (unknown if destroyed); 3′ cloning site unknown (unknown if destroyed)
  Sequencing primers: 5′ unknown
Terms and licenses: Academic/Nonprofit Terms; Industry Terms: Not Available to Industry
Depositor comments: p-93 of Supplemental Table 2 of https://www.biorxiv.org/content/10.1101/2022.04.13.488123v1.full
How to cite: CMV:AsCpf1-2A-GFP-U6-tdTomato-sg was a gift from Rudolf Jaenisch (Addgene plasmid # 194722 ; http://n2t.net/addgene:194722 ; RRID:Addgene_194722)
